Addgene plasmid #123276: pCEP4-BG505.SOSIP-gp160-QES.i05.c06
Purpose: Mammalian expression plasmid for Env from the BG505 HIV-1 isolate (containing SOSIP mutations); QES mutant for enhanced presentation of quaternary epitopes
Depositing lab: Erik Procko. Publication: Conformational engineering of HIV-1 Env based on mutational tolerance in the CD4 and PG16 bound states. Heredia JD, Park J, Choi H, Gill KS, Procko E. J Virol. 2019 Mar 20. pii: JVI.00219-19. doi: 10.1128/JVI.00219-19. PubMed 30894475.
Backbone
  Vector backbone: pCEP4
  Backbone manufacturer: Invitrogen
  Backbone size w/o insert (bp): 10393
  Total vector size (bp): 12754
  Vector type: Mammalian Expression
  Selectable markers: Hygromycin
Growth in bacteria
  Bacterial resistance: Ampicillin, 100 μg/mL
  Growth temperature: 37°C
  Growth strain: DH5alpha
  Copy number: High Copy
Gene/Insert
  Gene/Insert name: HIV-1 (BG505) Env (alt names: gp160; Env)
  Species: Human immunodeficiency virus 1
  Insert size (bp): 2583
  Mutation: Codon-optimized synthetic gene; SOSIP mutations; Mutations A200E, F223Y, L544Y, I595M, V181L, V255M, Y484W
  GenBank ID: ABA61516.1
  Promoter: CMV
  Tag / fusion protein: CD5 leader peptide (N terminal on insert)
  Cloning method: Restriction Enzyme; 5′ cloning site NheI (not destroyed); 3′ cloning site XhoI (not destroyed)
  Sequencing primers: 5′ CMV_fwd; 3′ EBV_rev
Terms and licenses: Academic/Nonprofit Terms; Industry Terms: Not Available to Industry
How to cite: pCEP4-BG505.SOSIP-gp160-QES.i05.c06 was a gift from Erik Procko (Addgene plasmid # 123276 ; http://n2t.net/addgene:123276 ; RRID:Addgene_123276)
