[The description below was written by a language model from this plasmid's Addgene catalogue record and pLannotate feature annotations shown in this document.]
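Description:
pCEP4-BG505.SOSIP-gp160-QES.i05.c06 is a mammalian expression plasmid of about 12.8 kb, built on the Invitrogen pCEP4 episomal backbone, that encodes an engineered full-length HIV-1 envelope glycoprotein (gp160) from the BG505 isolate. In bacteria it is maintained through a high-copy ColE1/pUC-type origin and selected with ampicillin via the β-lactamase gene. In mammalian cells, the Epstein-Barr virus oriP origin together with the plasmid-encoded EBNA1 protein allows the vector to persist as a replicating extrachromosomal episome in permissive cells. A hygromycin B phosphotransferase cassette, driven by an HSV thymidine kinase promoter and ended by the TK polyadenylation signal, permits selection of stable populations. Several short annotated fragments (herpesvirus gene pieces, rop, tetracycline-resistance and large T antigen remnants) appear to be leftovers of backbone assembly rather than functional parts.

The payload is a codon-optimized synthetic Env gene of roughly 2.6 kb cloned between NheI and XhoI, transcribed from the CMV immediate-early enhancer/promoter and terminated by an SV40 polyadenylation signal. A CD5 leader peptide sits at the N terminus of the insert, where it would act as a secretion signal directing the protein into the secretory pathway. The sequence carries the SOSIP mutations, which are used to stabilize Env trimers in a prefusion-like state. It also carries the "QES" substitutions A200E, F223Y, L544Y, I595M, V181L, V255M and Y484W, which the record describes as enhancing presentation of quaternary epitopes. The associated work concerns conformational engineering of Env based on mutational tolerance in CD4- and PG16-bound states. The construct therefore suits expressing this variant in mammalian cells to study trimer conformation and recognition by quaternary-specific antibodies.
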