Features (pLannotate 1.2.2; 22 found; start..end, strand, type, name):
     46..2577    +  CDS            env: ENV_HV1Y2 - Experimental evidence at protein level: Swiss-Prot protein existence level 1. [Transmembrane protein gp41]: Acts as a class I viral fusion protein. Under the current model, the protein has at least 3 conformational states: pre-fusion native state, pre-hairpin intermediate state, and post-fusion hairpin state. During fusion of viral and target intracellular membranes, the coiled coil regions (heptad repeats) assume a trimer-of-hairpins structure, positioning the fusion peptide in close proximity to the C-terminal region of the ectodomain. The formation of this structure appears to d
   2603..2737    -  polyA_signal   SV40 poly(A) signal: SV40 polyadenylation signal
   2760..2843    -  CDS            large T antigen (fragment): large T antigen from SV40 (simian virus 40)
   2846..2886    +  CDS            rop (fragment): Rop protein, which maintains plasmids at low copy number; rop
   2998..3016    -  misc_feature   MCS (fragment): pUC18/19 multiple cloning site
   3462..5251    -  rep_origin     oriP: Epstein-Barr virus oriP replication origin (Yates et al., 2000)
   5252..5470    -  CDS            gL (fragment): GL_EBVB9 - Experimental evidence at protein level: Swiss-Prot protein existence level 1. The heterodimer glycoprotein H-glycoprotein L is required for the fusion of viral and plasma membranes leading to virus entry into the host cell. Acts as a functional inhibitor of gH and maintains gH in an inhibited form. Upon binding to host integrins, gL dissociates from gH leading to activation of the viral fusion glycoproteins gB and gH. Fusion of EBV with B-lymphocytes requires the additional receptor- binding protein gp42, which forms a complex with gH/gL. The heterodimer gH/gL targets also host EPHA
   5553..7478    -  CDS            EBNA1: Epstein-Barr nuclear antigen 1, also known as EBNA-1 crucial for latent viral infection, and for episomal amplification of vectors containing the oriP origin (Okita et al., 2013)
   7516..7860    -  CDS            BRRF2_EBVB9 (fragment): Protein inferred from homology: Swiss-Prot protein existence level 3. From Epstein-Barr virus (strain B95-8) (HHV-4) (Human herpesvirus 4).
   7863..7886    -  promoter       tet promoter (fragment): E. coli promoter for tetracycline efflux protein gene
   7999..8103    +  promoter       AmpR promoter: bla
   8104..8964    +  CDS            AmpR: β-lactamase; bla; confers resistance to ampicillin, carbenicillin, and related antibiotics
   9135..9723    +  rep_origin     ori: high-copy-number ColE1/pMB1/pBR322/pUC origin of replication
   9769..9927    -  CDS            TcR (fragment): tetracycline efflux protein; tet; confers resistance to tetracycline
  10048..10248   -  CDS            MDV035 (fragment): UL24_GAHVM - Protein inferred from homology: Swiss-Prot protein existence level 3. May play a role in the dispersal of host nucleolin from the nucleolus throughout the nucleus leading to a decrease in ribosome biogenesis. From Gallid herpesvirus 2 (strain Chicken/Md5/ATCC VR-987) (GaHV-2) (Marek's disease herpesvirus type 1).
  10237..10299   +  promoter       Mini-TK promoter: minimal herpes simplex virus (HSV) thymidine kinase promoter
  10342..11379   +  CDS            HygR: hygromycin B phosphotransferase confers resistance to hygromycin
  11421..11469   +  polyA_signal   HSV TK poly(A) signal: herpes simplex virus thymidine kinase polyadenylation signal (Cole and Stacy, 1985)
  11669..11893   +  CDS            gH (fragment): GH_HHV11 - Experimental evidence at protein level: Swiss-Prot protein existence level 1. The heterodimer glycoprotein H-glycoprotein L is required for the fusion of viral and plasma membranes leading to virus entry into the host cell. Following initial binding to host receptor, membrane fusion is mediated by the fusion machinery composed of gB and the heterodimer gH/gL. May also be involved in the fusion between the virion envelope and the outer nuclear membrane during virion morphogenesis. From Human herpesvirus 1 (strain 17) (HHV-1) (Human herpes simplex virus 1).
  11924..11949   -  CDS            bla(M) (fragment): β-lactamase lacking the signal sequence; bla(M); allows cytosolic expression of β-lactamase
  12123..12502   +  enhancer       CMV enhancer: human cytomegalovirus immediate early enhancer
  12504..12703   +  promoter       CMV promoter: human cytomegalovirus (CMV) immediate early promoter
>Addgene plasmid #123276 | pCEP4-BG505.SOSIP-gp160-QES.i05.c06 | depositor full sequence | sequence record 235240 | pCEP4-BG505.SOSIP-gp160-QES.i05.c06 sequence 12754 bps
GCCACCATGCCAATGGGCTCCCTTCAGCCCTTGGCTACCCTGTACCTTCTTGGGATGTTGGTCGCATCTG
TGCTTGCCGCAGAAAACTTGTGGGTAACTGTCTACTATGGAGTACCCGTTTGGAAAGACGCAGAAACAAC
GCTTTTTTGCGCATCCGACGCGAAGGCATACGAAACGGAAAAGCACAATGTTTGGGCAACGCATGCCTGC
GTCCCGACAGACCCAAATCCTCAGGAGATTCACCTTGAGAATGTAACAGAGGAATTCAACATGTGGAAGA
ATAACATGGTAGAACAAATGCATACGGATATTATCAGTCTTTGGGACCAGAGCCTTAAACCTTGCGTTAA
ACTTACGCCCCTCTGCGTAACTCTGCAATGTACTAACGTAACGAATAACATTACGGACGACATGCGCGGC
GAACTGAAGAATTGCAGCTTTAATATGACAACGGAGTTGCGAGATAAAAAGCAGAAGGTGTACAGCCTCT
TCTACAGGCTTGACCTCGTGCAAATAAACGAAAACCAGGGGAACAGGAGCAATAACTCCAATAAAGAATA
CAGATTGATCAACTGTAACACTAGCGAGATAACCCAGGCCTGCCCGAAGGTGTCATTTGAGCCGATTCCT
ATACACTATTGCGCCCCGGCAGGGTATGCGATCTTGAAATGCAAGGATAAGAAGTTTAATGGAACTGGTC
CCTGTCCCAGTGTGAGTACGGTTCAGTGTACCCACGGCATAAAGCCAGTGATGTCCACTCAGCTTCTCCT
CAATGGCAGCCTCGCAGAGGAAGAGGTCATGATACGGAGTGAGAATATTACTAACAATGCCAAGAATATC
TTGGTCCAATTTAATACCCCCGTCCAGATTAATTGTACCCGACCTAATAATAATACCAGAAAATCCATTC
GCATCGGACCAGGTCAGGCGTTCTATGCCACGGGAGATATAATAGGTGACATCCGACAGGCGCATTGCAA
TGTAAGCAAGGCCACATGGAATGAGACTCTGGGTAAAGTTGTCAAGCAGCTCAGGAAGCATTTCGGGAAC
AATACCATCATCCGATTTGCGAACAGTAGTGGGGGTGATCTTGAAGTAACTACACATTCATTTAACTGCG
GCGGGGAGTTTTTTTATTGTAACACATCCGGGTTGTTCAACTCCACTTGGATATCTAACACTAGTGTTCA
GGGATCAAACTCCACAGGATCAAACGATAGTATAACACTTCCTTGTCGCATCAAACAGATTATCAACATG
TGGCAGCGAATCGGCCAGGCGATGTACGCCCCGCCTATCCAGGGAGTAATACGGTGCGTAAGCAACATAA
CGGGCCTTATACTTACGCGCGATGGAGGCAGCACTAATTCTACCACTGAGACGTTCCGGCCTGGCGGTGG
GGACATGCGAGACAACTGGCGGTCTGAGTTGTGGAAGTACAAAGTGGTTAAAATCGAACCCCTGGGTGTC
GCCCCAACGAGATGTAAACGACGGGTAGTGGGAAGGAGGAGAAGGCGACGGGCGGTCGGCATTGGGGCCG
TTTTCTTGGGTTTTCTGGGGGCGGCTGGGAGCACTATGGGAGCAGCTAGTATGACCCTGACCGTACAGGC
GAGGAACTACCTGTCCGGTATAGTGCAACAACAGTCAAACCTTCTTAGGGCTCCTGAGGCGCAGCAACAT
CTCCTTAAGTTGACTGTCTGGGGCATAAAGCAACTCCAAGCGCGGGTTCTCGCGGTGGAAAGATACCTTA
GGGACCAACAACTTTTGGGGATGTGGGGTTGTTCAGGCAAACTCATCTGTTGCACTAACGTTCCTTGGAA
CTCCTCATGGTCTAACCGAAATCTCTCCGAGATCTGGGATAATATGACATGGTTGCAGTGGGATAAGGAG
ATTAGCAATTACACTCAAATAATCTATGGGCTCCTGGAGGAAAGCCAGAATCAGCAGGAGAAGAATGAAC
AGGATCTTCTGGCCCTTGATAAGTGGGCAAGTCTTTGGAATTGGTTCGACATTTCAAATTGGCTTTGGTA
TATAAAGATATTTATAATGATTGTCGGGGGTTTGATAGGTTTGAGGATTGTGTTTGCTGTGCTGTCTGTT
ATCCACAGGGTTAGGCAGGGGTATAGTCCGCTCTCTTTTCAAACCCATACCCCCAACCCCAGGGGATTGG
ACCGACCCGAGCGGATTGAGGAGGAAGACGGTGAACAGGACCGGGGCAGAAGTACCCGCCTTGTTAGCGG
GTTTCTGGCTCTGGCGTGGGACGACTTGCGGAGCCTTTGCCTCTTCTGCTACCATCGCCTCAGAGATTTT
ATCTTGATCGCTGCCAGAATAGTAGAATTGTTGGGCCACAGCTCCCTCAAAGGTTTGAGACTTGGATGGG
AAGGTCTTAAATACCTGTGGAATTTGCTGGCTTACTGGGGTAGGGAGCTGAAGATTTCTGCCATTAACTT
GTTCGACACAATAGCTATTGCAGTTGCGGAGTGGACTGACAGAGTCATAGAAATAGGCCAAAGATTGTGT
CGGGCGTTTCTCCACATTCCACGGCGGATTAGGCAAGGACTTGAACGGGCCCTCCTTTAGTAACTCGAGG
CCGGCAAGGCCGGATCCAGACATGATAAGATACATTGATGAGTTTGGACAAACCACAACTAGAATGCAGT
GAAAAAAATGCTTTATTTGTGAAATTTGTGATGCTATTGCTTTATTTGTAACCATTATAAGCTGCAATAA
ACAAGTTAACAACAACAATTGCATTCATTTTATGTTTCAGGTTCAGGGGGAGGTGTGGGAGGTTTTTTAA
AGCAAGTAAAACCTCTACAAATGTGGTATGGCTGATTATGATCCGGCTGCCTCGCGCGTTTCGGTGATGA
CGGTGAAAACCTCTGACACATGCAGCTCCCGGAGACGGTCACAGCTTGTCTGTAAGCGGATGCCGGGAGC
AGACAAGCCCGTCAGGGCGCGTCAGCGGGTGTTGGCGGGTGTCGGGGCGCAGCCATGAGGTCGACTCTAG
AGGATCGATCCCCGCCCCGGACGAACTAAACCTGACTACGACATCTCTGCCCCTTCTTCGCGGGGCAGTG
CATGTAATCCCTTCAGTTGGTTGGTACAACTTGCCAACTGGGCCCTGTTCCACATGTGACACGGGGGGGG
ACCAAACACAAAGGGGTTCTCTGACTGTAGTTGACATCCTTATAAATGGATGTGCACATTTGCCAACACT
GAGTGGCTTTCATCCTGGAGCAGACTTTGCAGTCTGTGGACTGCAACACAACATTGCCTTTATGTGTAAC
TCTTGGCTGAAGCTCTTACACCAATGCTGGGGGACATGTACCTCCCAGGGGCCCAGGAAGACTACGGGAG
GCTACACCAACGTCAATCAGAGGGGCCTGTGTAGCTACCGATAAGCGGACCCTCAAGAGGGCATTAGCAA
TAGTGTTTATAAGGCCCCCTTGTTAACCCTAAACGGGTAGCATATGCTTCCCGGGTAGTAGTATATACTA
TCCAGACTAACCCTAATTCAATAGCATATGTTACCCAACGGGAAGCATATGCTATCGAATTAGGGTTAGT
AAAAGGGTCCTAAGGAACAGCGATATCTCCCACCCCATGAGCTGTCACGGTTTTATTTACATGGGGTCAG
GATTCCACGAGGGTAGTGAACCATTTTAGTCACAAGGGCAGTGGCTGAAGATCAAGGAGCGGGCAGTGAA
CTCTCCTGAATCTTCGCCTGCTTCTTCATTCTCCTTCGTTTAGCTAATAGAATAACTGCTGAGTTGTGAA
CAGTAAGGTGTATGTGAGGTGCTCGAAAACAAGGTTTCAGGTGACGCCCCCAGAATAAAATTTGGACGGG
GGGTTCAGTGGTGGCATTGTGCTATGACACCAATATAACCCTCACAAACCCCTTGGGCAATAAATACTAG
TGTAGGAATGAAACATTCTGAATATCTTTAACAATAGAAATCCATGGGGTGGGGACAAGCCGTAAAGACT
GGATGTCCATCTCACACGAATTTATGGCTATGGGCAACACATAATCCTAGTGCAATATGATACTGGGGTT
ATTAAGATGTGTCCCAGGCAGGGACCAAGACAGGTGAACCATGTTGTTACACTCTATTTGTAACAAGGGG
AAAGAGAGTGGACGCCGACAGCAGCGGACTCCACTGGTTGTCTCTAACACCCCCGAAAATTAAACGGGGC
TCCACGCCAATGGGGCCCATAAACAAAGACAAGTGGCCACTCTTTTTTTTGAAATTGTGGAGTGGGGGCA
CGCGTCAGCCCCCACACGCCGCCCTGCGGTTTTGGACTGTAAAATAAGGGTGTAATAACTTGGCTGATTG
TAACCCCGCTAACCACTGCGGTCAAACCACTTGCCCACAAAACCACTAATGGCACCCCGGGGAATACCTG
CATAAGTAGGTGGGCGGGCCAAGATAGGGGCGCGATTGCTGCGATCTGGAGGACAAATTACACACACTTG
CGCCTGAGCGCCAAGCACAGGGTTGTTGGTCCTCATATTCACGAGGTCGCTGAGAGCACGGTGGGCTAAT
GTTGCCATGGGTAGCATATACTACCCAAATATCTGGATAGCATATGCTATCCTAATCTATATCTGGGTAG
CATAGGCTATCCTAATCTATATCTGGGTAGCATATGCTATCCTAATCTATATCTGGGTAGTATATGCTAT
CCTAATTTATATCTGGGTAGCATAGGCTATCCTAATCTATATCTGGGTAGCATATGCTATCCTAATCTAT
ATCTGGGTAGTATATGCTATCCTAATCTGTATCCGGGTAGCATATGCTATCCTAATAGAGATTAGGGTAG
TATATGCTATCCTAATTTATATCTGGGTAGCATATACTACCCAAATATCTGGATAGCATATGCTATCCTA
ATCTATATCTGGGTAGCATATGCTATCCTAATCTATATCTGGGTAGCATAGGCTATCCTAATCTATATCT
GGGTAGCATATGCTATCCTAATCTATATCTGGGTAGTATATGCTATCCTAATTTATATCTGGGTAGCATA
GGCTATCCTAATCTATATCTGGGTAGCATATGCTATCCTAATCTATATCTGGGTAGTATATGCTATCCTA
ATCTGTATCCGGGTAGCATATGCTATCCTCATGCATATACAGTCAGCATATGATACCCAGTAGTAGAGTG
GGAGTGCTATCCTTTGCATATGCCGCCACCTCCCAAGGGGGCGTGAATTTTCGCTGCTTGTCCTTTTCCT
GCTGGTTGCTCCCATTCTTAGGTGAATTTAAGGAGGCCAGGCTAAAGCCGTCGCATGTCTGATTGCTCAC
CAGGTAAATGTCGCTAATGTTTTCCAACGCGAGAAGGTGTTGAGCGCGGAGCTGAGTGACGTGACAACAT
GGGTATGCCCAATTGCCCCATGTTGGGAGGACGAAAATGGTGACAAGACAGATGGCCAGAAATACACCAA
CAGCACGCATGATGTCTACTGGGGATTTATTCTTTAGTGCGGGGGAATACACGGCTTTTAATACGATTGA
GGGCGTCTCCTAACAAGTTACATCACTCCTGCCCTTCCTCACCCTCATCTCCATCACCTCCTTCATCTCC
GTCATCTCCGTCATCACCCTCCGCGGCAGCCCCTTCCACCATAGGTGGAAACCAGGGAGGCAAATCTACT
CCATCGTCAAAGCTGCACACAGTCACCCTGATATTGCAGGTAGGAGCGGGCTTTGTCATAACAAGGTCCT
TAATCGCATCCTTCAAAACCTCAGCAAATATATGAGTTTGTAAAAAGACCATGAAATAACAGACAATGGA
CTCCCTTAGCGGGCCAGGTTGTGGGCCGGGTCCAGGGGCCATTCCAAAGGGGAGACGACTCAATGGTGTA
AGACGACATTGTGGAATAGCAAGGGCAGTTCCTCGCCTTAGGTTGTAAAGGGAGGTCTTACTACCTCCAT
ATACGAACACACCGGCGACCCAAGTTCCTTCGTCGGTAGTCCTTTCTACGTGACTCCTAGCCAGGAGAGC
TCTTAAACCTTCTGCAATGTTCTCAAATTTCGGGTTGGAACCTCCTTGACCACGATGCTTTCCAAACCAC
CCTCCTTTTTTGCGCCTGCCTCCATCACCCTGACCCCGGGGTCCAGTGCTTGGGCCTTCTCCTGGGTCAT
CTGCGGGGCCCTGCTCTATCGCTCCCGGGGGCACGTCAGGCTCACCATCTGGGCCACCTTCTTGGTGGTA
TTCAAAATAATCGGCTTCCCCTACAGGGTGGAAAAATGGCCTTCTACCTGGAGGGGGCCTGCGCGGTGGA
GACCCGGATGATGATGACTGACTACTGGGACTCCTGGGCCTCTTTTCTCCACGTCCACGACCTCTCCCCC
TGGCTCTTTCACGACTTCCCCCCCTGGCTCTTTCACGTCCTCTACCCCGGCGGCCTCCACTACCTCCTCG
ACCCCGGCCTCCACTACCTCCTCGACCCCGGCCTCCACTGCCTCCTCGACCCCGGCCTCCACCTCCTGCT
CCTGCCCCTCCTGCTCCTGCCCCTCCTCCTGCTCCTGCCCCTCCTGCCCCTCCTGCTCCTGCCCCTCCTG
CCCCTCCTGCTCCTGCCCCTCCTGCCCCTCCTGCTCCTGCCCCTCCTGCCCCTCCTCCTGCTCCTGCCCC
TCCTGCCCCTCCTCCTGCTCCTGCCCCTCCTGCCCCTCCTGCTCCTGCCCCTCCTGCCCCTCCTGCTCCT
GCCCCTCCTGCCCCTCCTGCTCCTGCCCCTCCTGCTCCTGCCCCTCCTGCTCCTGCCCCTCCTGCTCCTG
CCCCTCCTGCCCCTCCTGCCCCTCCTCCTGCTCCTGCCCCTCCTGCTCCTGCCCCTCCTGCCCCTCCTGC
CCCTCCTGCTCCTGCCCCTCCTCCTGCTCCTGCCCCTCCTGCCCCTCCTGCCCCTCCTCCTGCTCCTGCC
CCTCCTGCCCCTCCTCCTGCTCCTGCCCCTCCTCCTGCTCCTGCCCCTCCTGCCCCTCCTGCCCCTCCTC
CTGCTCCTGCCCCTCCTGCCCCTCCTCCTGCTCCTGCCCCTCCTCCTGCTCCTGCCCCTCCTGCCCCTCC
TGCCCCTCCTCCTGCTCCTGCCCCTCCTCCTGCTCCTGCCCCTCCTGCCCCTCCTGCCCCTCCTGCCCCT
CCTCCTGCTCCTGCCCCTCCTCCTGCTCCTGCCCCTCCTGCTCCTGCCCCTCCCGCTCCTGCTCCTGCTC
CTGTTCCACCGTGGGTCCCTTTGCAGCCAATGCAACTTGGACGTTTTTGGGGTCTCCGGACACCATCTCT
ATGTCTTGGCCCTGATCCTGAGCCGCCCGGGGCTCCTGGTCTTCCGCCTCCTCGTCCTCGTCCTCTTCCC
CGTCCTCGTCCATGGTTATCACCCCCTCTTCTTTGAGGTCCACTGCCGCCGGAGCCTTCTGGTCCAGATG
TGTCTCCCTTCTCTCCTAGGCCATTTCCAGGTCCTGTACCTGGCCCCTCGTCAGACATGATTCACACTAA
AAGAGATCAATAGACATCTTTATTAGACGACGCTCAGTGAATACAGGGAGTGCAGACTCCTGCCCCCTCC
AACAGCCCCCCCACCCTCATCCCCTTCATGGTCGCTGTCAGACAGATCCAGGTCTGAAAATTCCCCATCC
TCCGAACCATCCTCGTCCTCATCACCAATTACTCGCAGCCCGGAAAACTCCCGCTGAACATCCTCAAGAT
TTGCGTCCTGAGCCTCAAGCCAGGCCTCAAATTCCTCGTCCCCCTTTTTGCTGGACGGTAGGGATGGGGA
TTCTCGGGACCCCTCCTCTTCCTCTTCAAGGTCACCAGACAGAGATGCTACTGGGGCAACGGAAGAAAAG
CTGGGTGCGGCCTGTGAGGATCAGCTTATCGATGATAAGCTGTCAAACATGAGAATTCTTGAAGACGAAA
GGGCCTCGTGATACGCCTATTTTTATAGGTTAATGTCATGATAATAATGGTTTCTTAGACGTCAGGTGGC
ACTTTTCGGGGAAATGTGCGCGGAACCCCTATTTGTTTATTTTTCTAAATACATTCAAATATGTATCCGC
TCATGAGACAATAACCCTGATAAATGCTTCAATAATATTGAAAAAGGAAGAGTATGAGTATTCAACATTT
CCGTGTCGCCCTTATTCCCTTTTTTGCGGCATTTTGCCTTCCTGTTTTTGCTCACCCAGAAACGCTGGTG
AAAGTAAAAGATGCTGAAGATCAGTTGGGTGCACGAGTGGGTTACATCGAACTGGATCTCAACAGCGGTA
AGATCCTTGAGAGTTTTCGCCCCGAAGAACGTTTTCCAATGATGAGCACTTTTAAAGTTCTGCTATGTGG
CGCGGTATTATCCCGTGTTGACGCCGGGCAAGAGCAACTCGGTCGCCGCATACACTATTCTCAGAATGAC
TTGGTTGAGTACTCACCAGTCACAGAAAAGCATCTTACGGATGGCATGACAGTAAGAGAATTATGCAGTG
CTGCCATAACCATGAGTGATAACACTGCGGCCAACTTACTTCTGACAACGATCGGAGGACCGAAGGAGCT
AACCGCTTTTTTGCACAACATGGGGGATCATGTAACTCGCCTTGATCGTTGGGAACCGGAGCTGAATGAA
GCCATACCAAACGACGAGCGTGACACCACGATGCCTGCAGCAATGGCAACAACGTTGCGCAAACTATTAA
CTGGCGAACTACTTACTCTAGCTTCCCGGCAACAATTAATAGACTGGATGGAGGCGGATAAAGTTGCAGG
ACCACTTCTGCGCTCGGCCCTTCCGGCTGGCTGGTTTATTGCTGATAAATCTGGAGCCGGTGAGCGTGGG
TCTCGCGGTATCATTGCAGCACTGGGGCCAGATGGTAAGCCCTCCCGTATCGTAGTTATCTACACGACGG
GGAGTCAGGCAACTATGGATGAACGAAATAGACAGATCGCTGAGATAGGTGCCTCACTGATTAAGCATTG
GTAACTGTCAGACCAAGTTTACTCATATATACTTTAGATTGATTTAAAACTTCATTTTTAATTTAAAAGG
ATCTAGGTGAAGATCCTTTTTGATAATCTCATGACCAAAATCCCTTAACGTGAGTTTTCGTTCCACTGAG
CGTCAGACCCCGTAGAAAAGATCAAAGGATCTTCTTGAGATCCTTTTTTTCTGCGCGTAATCTGCTGCTT
GCAAACAAAAAAACCACCGCTACCAGCGGTGGTTTGTTTGCCGGATCAAGAGCTACCAACTCTTTTTCCG
AAGGTAACTGGCTTCAGCAGAGCGCAGATACCAAATACTGTCCTTCTAGTGTAGCCGTAGTTAGGCCACC
ACTTCAAGAACTCTGTAGCACCGCCTACATACCTCGCTCTGCTAATCCTGTTACCAGTGGCTGCTGCCAG
TGGCGATAAGTCGTGTCTTACCGGGTTGGACTCAAGACGATAGTTACCGGATAAGGCGCAGCGGTCGGGC
TGAACGGGGGGTTCGTGCACACAGCCCAGCTTGGAGCGAACGACCTACACCGAACTGAGATACCTACAGC
GTGAGCTATGAGAAAGCGCCACGCTTCCCGAAGGGAGAAAGGCGGACAGGTATCCGGTAAGCGGCAGGGT
CGGAACAGGAGAGCGCACGAGGGAGCTTCCAGGGGGAAACGCCTGGTATCTTTATAGTCCTGTCGGGTTT
CGCCACCTCTGACTTGAGCGTCGATTTTTGTGATGCTCGTCAGGGGGGCGGAGCCTATGGAAAAACGCCA
GCAACGCGGCCTTTTTACGGTTCCTGGCCTTTTGCTGGCCTTGAAGCTGTCCCTGATGGTCGTCATCTAC
CTGCCTGGACAGCATGGCCTGCAACGCGGGCATCCCGATGCCGCCGGAAGCGAGAAGAATCATAATGGGG
AAGGCCATCCAGCCTCGCGTCGCGAACGCCAGCAAGACGTAGCCCAGCGCGTCGGCCCCGAGATGCGCCG
CGTGCGGCTGCTGGAGATGGCGGACGCGATGGATATGTTCTGCCAAGGGTTGGTTTGCGCATTCACAGTT
CTCCGCAAGAATTGATTGGCTCCAATTCTTGGAGTGGTGAATCCGTTAGCGAGGTGCCGCCCTGCTTCAT
CCCCGTGGCCCGTTGCTCGCGTTTGCTGGCGGTGTCCCCGGAAGAAATATATTTGCATGTCTTTAGTTCT
ATGATGACACAAACCCCGCCCAGCGTCTTGTCATTGGCGAATTCGAACACGCAGATGCAGTCGGGGCGGC
GCGGTCCGAGGTCCACTTCGCATATTAAGGTGACGCGTGTGGCCTCGAACACCGAGCGACCCTGCAGCGA
CCCGCTTAACAGCGTCAACAGCGTGCCGCAGATCCCGGGGGGCAATGAGATATGAAAAAGCCTGAACTCA
CCGCGACGTCTGTCGAGAAGTTTCTGATCGAAAAGTTCGACAGCGTCTCCGACCTGATGCAGCTCTCGGA
GGGCGAAGAATCTCGTGCTTTCAGCTTCGATGTAGGAGGGCGTGGATATGTCCTGCGGGTAAATAGCTGC
GCCGATGGTTTCTACAAAGATCGTTATGTTTATCGGCACTTTGCATCGGCCGCGCTCCCGATTCCGGAAG
TGCTTGACATTGGGGAATTCAGCGAGAGCCTGACCTATTGCATCTCCCGCCGTGCACAGGGTGTCACGTT
GCAAGACCTGCCTGAAACCGAACTGCCCGCTGTTCTGCAGCCGGTCGCGGAGGCCATGGATGCGATCGCT
GCGGCCGATCTTAGCCAGACGAGCGGGTTCGGCCCATTCGGACCGCAAGGAATCGGTCAATACACTACAT
GGCGTGATTTCATATGCGCGATTGCTGATCCCCATGTGTATCACTGGCAAACTGTGATGGACGACACCGT
CAGTGCGTCCGTCGCGCAGGCTCTCGATGAGCTGATGCTTTGGGCCGAGGACTGCCCCGAAGTCCGGCAC
CTCGTGCACGCGGATTTCGGCTCCAACAATGTCCTGACGGACAATGGCCGCATAACAGCGGTCATTGACT
GGAGCGAGGCGATGTTCGGGGATTCCCAATACGAGGTCGCCAACATCTTCTTCTGGAGGCCGTGGTTGGC
TTGTATGGAGCAGCAGACGCGCTACTTCGAGCGGAGGCATCCGGAGCTTGCAGGATCGCCGCGGCTCCGG
GCGTATATGCTCCGCATTGGTCTTGACCAACTCTATCAGAGCTTGGTTGACGGCAATTTCGATGATGCAG
CTTGGGCGCAGGGTCGATGCGACGCAATCGTCCGATCCGGAGCCGGGACTGTCGGGCGTACACAAATCGC
CCGCAGAAGCGCGGCCGTCTGGACCGATGGCTGTGTAGAAGTACTCGCCGATAGTGGAAACCGACGCCCC
AGCACTCGTCCGGATCGGGAGATGGGGGAGGCTAACTGAAACACGGAAGGAGACAATACCGGAAGGAACC
CGCGCTATGACGGCAATAAAAAGACAGAATAAAACGCACGGGTGTTGGGTCGTTTGTTCATAAACGCGGG
GTTCGGTCCCAGGGCTGGCACTCTGTCGATACCCCACCGAGACCCCATTGGGGCCAATACGCCCGCGTTT
CTTCCTTTTCCCCACCCCACCCCCCAAGTTCGGGTGAAGGCCCAGGGCTCGCAGCCAACGTCGGGGCGGC
AGGCCCTGCCATAGCCACTGGCCCCGTGGGTTAGGGACGGGGTCCCCCATGGGGAATGGTTTATGGTTCG
TGGGGGTTATTATTTTGGGCGTTGCGTGGGGTCAGGTCCACGACTGGACTGAGCAGACAGACCCATGGTT
TTTGGATGGCCTGGGCATGGACCGCATGTACTGGCGCGACACGAACACCGGGCGTCTGTGGCTGCCAAAC
ACCCCCGACCCCCAAAAACCACCGCGCGGATTTCTGGCGTGCCAAGCTAGTCGACCAATTCTCATGTTTG
ACAGCTTATCATCGCAGATCCGGGCAACGTTGTTGCCATTGCTGCAGGCGCAGAACTGGTAGGTATGGAA
GATCTATACATTGAATCAATATTGGCAATTAGCCATATTAGTCATTGGTTATATAGCATAAATCAATATT
GGCTATTGGCCATTGCATACGTTGTATCTATATCATAATATGTACATTTATATTGGCTCATGTCCAATAT
GACCGCCATGTTGACATTGATTATTGACTAGTTATTAATAGTAATCAATTACGGGGTCATTAGTTCATAG
CCCATATATGGAGTTCCGCGTTACATAACTTACGGTAAATGGCCCGCCTGGCTGACCGCCCAACGACCCC
CGCCCATTGACGTCAATAATGACGTATGTTCCCATAGTAACGCCAATAGGGACTTTCCATTGACGTCAAT
GGGTGGAGTATTTACGGTAAACTGCCCACTTGGCAGTACATCAAGTGTATCATATGCCAAGTCCGCCCCC
TATTGACGTCAATGACGGTAAATGGCCCGCCTGGCATTATGCCCAGTACATGACCTTACGGGACTTTCCT
ACTTGGCAGTACATCTACGTATTAGTCATCGCTATTACCATGGTGATGCGGTTTTGGCAGTACACCAATG
GGCGTGGATAGCGGTTTGACTCACGGGGATTTCCAAGTCTCCACCCCATTGACGTCAATGGGAGTTTGTT
TTGGCACCAAAATCAACGGGACTTTCCAAAATGTCGTAATAACCCCGCCCCGTTGACGCAAATGGGCGGT
AGGCGTGTACGGTGGGAGGTCTATATAAGCAGAGCTCGTTTAGTGAACCGTCAGATCTCTAGAAGCTGGG
TACCAGCTGCTAGC
