>Addgene plasmid #123276 | pCEP4-BG505.SOSIP-gp160-QES.i05.c06 | addgene partial sequence | sequence record 239704 | Addgene Partial NGS Result
TCCTGTTCCACCGTGGGTCCCTTTGCAGCCAATGCAACTTGGACGTTTTTGGGGTCTCCGGACACCATCT
CTATGTCTTGGCCCTGATCCTGAGCCGCCCGGGGCTCCTGGTCTTCCGCCTCCTCGTCCTCGTCCTCTTC
CCCGTCCTCGTCCATGGTTATCACCCCCTCTTCTTTGAGGTCCACTGCCGCCGGAGCCTTCTGGTCCAGA
TGTGTCTCCCTTCTCTCCTAGGCCATTTCCAGGTCCTGTACCTGGCCCCTCGTCAGACATGATTCACACT
AAAAGAGATCAATAGACATCTTTATTAGACGACGCTCAGTGAATACAGGGAGTGCAGACTCCTGCCCCCT
CCAACAGCCCCCCCACCCTCATCCCCTTCATGGTCGCTGTCAGACAGATCCAGGTCTGAAAATTCCCCAT
CCTCCGAACCATCCTCGTCCTCATCACCAATTACTCGCAGCCCGGAAAACTCCCGCTGAACATCCTCAAG
ATTTGCGTCCTGAGCCTCAAGCCAGGCCTCAAATTCCTCGTCCCCCTTTTTGCTGGACGGTAGGGATGGG
GATTCTCGGGACCCCTCCTCTTCCTCTTCAAGGTCACCAGACAGAGATGCTACTGGGGCAACGGAAGAAA
AGCTGGGTGCGGCCTGTGAGGATCAGCTTATCGATGATAAGCTGTCAAACATGAGAATTCTTGAAGACGA
AAGGGCCTCGTGATACGCCTATTTTTATAGGTTAATGTCATGATAATAATGGTTTCTTAGACGTCAGGTG
GCACTTTTCGGGGAAATGTGCGCGGAACCCCTATTTGTTTATTTTTCTAAATACATTCAAATATGTATCC
GCTCATGAGACAATAACCCTGATAAATGCTTCAATAATATTGAAAAAGGAAGAGTATGAGTATTCAACAT
TTCCGTGTCGCCCTTATTCCCTTTTTTGCGGCATTTTGCCTTCCTGTTTTTGCTCACCCAGAAACGCTGG
TGAAAGTAAAAGATGCTGAAGATCAGTTGGGTGCACGAGTGGGTTACATCGAACTGGATCTCAACAGCGG
TAAGATCCTTGAGAGTTTTCGCCCCGAAGAACGTTTTCCAATGATGAGCACTTTTAAAGTTCTGCTATGT
GGCGCGGTATTATCCCGTGTTGACGCCGGGCAAGAGCAACTCGGTCGCCGCATACACTATTCTCAGAATG
ACTTGGTTGAGTACTCACCAGTCACAGAAAAGCATCTTACGGATGGCATGACAGTAAGAGAATTATGCAG
TGCTGCCATAACCATGAGTGATAACACTGCGGCCAACTTACTTCTGACAACGATCGGAGGACCGAAGGAG
CTAACCGCTTTTTTGCACAACATGGGGGATCATGTAACTCGCCTTGATCGTTGGGAACCGGAGCTGAATG
AAGCCATACCAAACGACGAGCGTGACACCACGATGCCTGCAGCAATGGCAACAACGTTGCGCAAACTATT
AACTGGCGAACTACTTACTCTAGCTTCCCGGCAACAATTAATAGACTGGATGGAGGCGGATAAAGTTGCA
GGACCACTTCTGCGCTCGGCCCTTCCGGCTGGCTGGTTTATTGCTGATAAATCTGGAGCCGGTGAGCGTG
GGTCTCGCGGTATCATTGCAGCACTGGGGCCAGATGGTAAGCCCTCCCGTATCGTAGTTATCTACACGAC
GGGGAGTCAGGCAACTATGGATGAACGAAATAGACAGATCGCTGAGATAGGTGCCTCACTGATTAAGCAT
TGGTAACTGTCAGACCAAGTTTACTCATATATACTTTAGATTGATTTAAAACTTCATTTTTAATTTAAAA
GGATCTAGGTGAAGATCCTTTTTGATAATCTCATGACCAAAATCCCTTAACGTGAGTTTTCGTTCCACTG
AGCGTCAGACCCCGTAGAAAAGATCAAAGGATCTTCTTGAGATCCTTTTTTTCTGCGCGTAATCTGCTGC
TTGCAAACAAAAAAACCACCGCTACCAGCGGTGGTTTGTTTGCCGGATCAAGAGCTACCAACTCTTTTTC
CGAAGGTAACTGGCTTCAGCAGAGCGCAGATACCAAATACTGTCCTTCTAGTGTAGCCGTAGTTAGGCCA
CCACTTCAAGAACTCTGTAGCACCGCCTACATACCTCGCTCTGCTAATCCTGTTACCAGTGGCTGCTGCC
AGTGGCGATAAGTCGTGTCTTACCGGGTTGGACTCAAGACGATAGTTACCGGATAAGGCGCAGCGGTCGG
GCTGAACGGGGGGTTCGTGCACACAGCCCAGCTTGGAGCGAACGACCTACACCGAACTGAGATACCTACA
GCGTGAGCTATGAGAAAGCGCCACGCTTCCCGAAGGGAGAAAGGCGGACAGGTATCCGGTAAGCGGCAGG
GTCGGAACAGGAGAGCGCACGAGGGAGCTTCCAGGGGGAAACGCCTGGTATCTTTATAGTCCTGTCGGGT
TTCGCCACCTCTGACTTGAGCGTCGATTTTTGTGATGCTCGTCAGGGGGGCGGAGCCTATGGAAAAACGC
CAGCAACGCGGCCTTTTTACGGTTCCTGGCCTTTTGCTGGCCTTGAAGCTGTCCCTGATGGTCGTCATCT
ACCTGCCTGGACAGCATGGCCTGCAACGCGGGCATCCCGATGCCGCCGGAAGCGAGAAGAATCATAATGG
GGAAGGCCATCCAGCCTCGCGTCGCGAACGCCAGCAAGACGTAGCCCAGCGCGTCGGCCCCGAGATGCGC
CGCGTGCGGCTGCTGGAGATGGCGGACGCGATGGATATGTTCTGCCAAGGGTTGGTTTGCGCATTCACAG
TTCTCCGCAAGAATTGATTGGCTCCAATTCTTGGAGTGGTGAATCCGTTAGCGAGGTGCCGCCCTGCTTC
ATCCCCGTGGCCCGTTGCTCGCGTTTGCTGGCGGTGTCCCCGGAAGAAATATATTTGCATGTCTTTAGTT
CTATGATGACACAAACCCCGCCCAGCGTCTTGTCATTGGCGAATTCGAACACGCAGATGCAGTCGGGGCG
GCGCGGTCCGAGGTCCACTTCGCATATTAAGGTGACGCGTGTGGCCTCGAACACCGAGCGACCCTGCAGC
GACCCGCTTAACAGCGTCAACAGCGTGCCGCAGATCCCGGGGGGCAATGAGATATGAAAAAGCCTGAACT
CACCGCGACGTCTGTCGAGAAGTTTCTGATCGAAAAGTTCGACAGCGTCTCCGACCTGATGCAGCTCTCG
GAGGGCGAAGAATCTCGTGCTTTCAGCTTCGATGTAGGAGGGCGTGGATATGTCCTGCGGGTAAATAGCT
GCGCCGATGGTTTCTACAAAGATCGTTATGTTTATCGGCACTTTGCATCGGCCGCGCTCCCGATTCCGGA
AGTGCTTGACATTGGGGAATTCAGCGAGAGCCTGACCTATTGCATCTCCCGCCGTGCACAGGGTGTCACG
TTGCAAGACCTGCCTGAAACCGAACTGCCCGCTGTTCTGCAGCCGGTCGCGGAGGCCATGGATGCGATCG
CTGCGGCCGATCTTAGCCAGACGAGCGGGTTCGGCCCATTCGGACCGCAAGGAATCGGTCAATACACTAC
ATGGCGTGATTTCATATGCGCGATTGCTGATCCCCATGTGTATCACTGGCAAACTGTGATGGACGACACC
GTCAGTGCGTCCGTCGCGCAGGCTCTCGATGAGCTGATGCTTTGGGCCGAGGACTGCCCCGAAGTCCGGC
ACCTCGTGCACGCGGATTTCGGCTCCAACAATGTCCTGACGGACAATGGCCGCATAACAGCGGTCATTGA
CTGGAGCGAGGCGATGTTCGGGGATTCCCAATACGAGGTCGCCAACATCTTCTTCTGGAGGCCGTGGTTG
GCTTGTATGGAGCAGCAGACGCGCTACTTCGAGCGGAGGCATCCGGAGCTTGCAGGATCGCCGCGGCTCC
GGGCGTATATGCTCCGCATTGGTCTTGACCAACTCTATCAGAGCTTGGTTGACGGCAATTTCGATGATGC
AGCTTGGGCGCAGGGTCGATGCGACGCAATCGTCCGATCCGGAGCCGGGACTGTCGGGCGTACACAAATC
GCCCGCAGAAGCGCGGCCGTCTGGACCGATGGCTGTGTAGAAGTACTCGCCGATAGTGGAAACCGACGCC
CCAGCACTCGTCCGGATCGGGAGATGGGGGAGGCTAACTGAAACACGGAAGGAGACAATACCGGAAGGAA
CCCGCGCTATGACGGCAATAAAAAGACAGAATAAAACGCACGGGTGTTGGGTCGTTTGTTCATAAACGCG
GGGTTCGGTCCCAGGGCTGGCACTCTGTCGATACCCCACCGAGACCCCATTGGGGCCAATACGCCCGCGT
TTCTTCCTTTTCCCCACCCCACCCCCCAAGTTCGGGTGAAGGCCCAGGGCTCGCAGCCAACGTCGGGGCG
GCAGGCCCTGCCATAGCCACTGGCCCCGTGGGTTAGGGACGGGGTCCCCCATGGGGAATGGTTTATGGTT
CGTGGGGGTTATTATTTTGGGCGTTGCGTGGGGTCAGGTCCACGACTGGACTGAGCAGACAGACCCATGG
TTTTTGGATGGCCTGGGCATGGACCGCATGTACTGGCGCGACACGAACACCGGGCGTCTGTGGCTGCCAA
ACACCCCCGACCCCCAAAAACCACCGCGCGGATTTCTGGCGTGCCAAGCTAGTCGACCAATTCTCATGTT
TGACAGCTTATCATCGCAGATCCGGGCAACGTTGTTGCCATTGCTGCAGGCGCAGAACTGGTAGGTATGG
AAGATCTATACATTGAATCAATATTGGCAATTAGCCATATTAGTCATTGGTTATATAGCATAAATCAATA
TTGGCTATTGGCCATTGCATACGTTGTATCTATATCATAATATGTACATTTATATTGGCTCATGTCCAAT
ATGACCGCCATGTTGACATTGATTATTGACTAGTTATTAATAGTAATCAATTACGGGGTCATTAGTTCAT
AGCCCATATATGGAGTTCCGCGTTACATAACTTACGGTAAATGGCCCGCCTGGCTGACCGCCCAACGACC
CCCGCCCATTGACGTCAATAATGACGTATGTTCCCATAGTAACGCCAATAGGGACTTTCCATTGACGTCA
ATGGGTGGAGTATTTACGGTAAACTGCCCACTTGGCAGTACATCAAGTGTATCATATGCCAAGTCCGCCC
CCTATTGACGTCAATGACGGTAAATGGCCCGCCTGGCATTATGCCCAGTACATGACCTTACGGGACTTTC
CTACTTGGCAGTACATCTACGTATTAGTCATCGCTATTACCATGGTGATGCGGTTTTGGCAGTACACCAA
TGGGCGTGGATAGCGGTTTGACTCACGGGGATTTCCAAGTCTCCACCCCATTGACGTCAATGGGAGTTTG
TTTTGGCACCAAAATCAACGGGACTTTCCAAAATGTCGTAATAACCCCGCCCCGTTGACGCAAATGGGCG
GTAGGCGTGTACGGTGGGAGGTCTATATAAGCAGAGCTCGTTTAGTGAACCGTCAGATCTCTAGAAGCTG
GGTACCAGCTGCTAGCGCCACCATGCCAATGGGCTCCCTTCAGCCCTTGGCTACCCTGTACCTTCTTGGG
ATGTTGGTCGCATCTGTGCTTGCCGCAGAAAACTTGTGGGTAACTGTCTACTATGGAGTACCCGTTTGGA
AAGACGCAGAAACAACGCTTTTTTGCGCATCCGACGCGAAGGCATACGAAACGGAAAAGCACAATGTTTG
GGCAACGCATGCCTGCGTCCCGACAGACCCAAATCCTCAGGAGATTCACCTTGAGAATGTAACAGAGGAA
TTCAACATGTGGAAGAATAACATGGTAGAACAAATGCATACGGATATTATCAGTCTTTGGGACCAGAGCC
TTAAACCTTGCGTTAAACTTACGCCCCTCTGCGTAACTCTGCAATGTACTAACGTAACGAATAACATTAC
GGACGACATGCGCGGCGAACTGAAGAATTGCAGCTTTAATATGACAACGGAGTTGCGAGATAAAAAGCAG
AAGGTGTACAGCCTCTTCTACAGGCTTGACCTCGTGCAAATAAACGAAAACCAGGGGAACAGGAGCAATA
ACTCCAATAAAGAATACAGATTGATCAACTGTAACACTAGCGAGATAACCCAGGCCTGCCCGAAGGTGTC
ATTTGAGCCGATTCCTATACACTATTGCGCCCCGGCAGGGTATGCGATCTTGAAATGCAAGGATAAGAAG
TTTAATGGAACTGGTCCCTGTCCCAGTGTGAGTACGGTTCAGTGTACCCACGGCATAAAGCCAGTGATGT
CCACTCAGCTTCTCCTCAATGGCAGCCTCGCAGAGGAAGAGGTCATGATACGGAGTGAGAATATTACTAA
CAATGCCAAGAATATCTTGGTCCAATTTAATACCCCCGTCCAGATTAATTGTACCCGACCTAATAATAAT
ACCAGAAAATCCATTCGCATCGGACCAGGTCAGGCGTTCTATGCCACGGGAGATATAATAGGTGACATCC
GACAGGCGCATTGCAATGTAAGCAAGGCCACATGGAATGAGACTCTGGGTAAAGTTGTCAAGCAGCTCAG
GAAGCATTTCGGGAACAATACCATCATCCGATTTGCGAACAGTAGTGGGGGTGATCTTGAAGTAACTACA
CATTCATTTAACTGCGGCGGGGAGTTTTTTTATTGTAACACATCCGGGTTGTTCAACTCCACTTGGATAT
CTAACACTAGTGTTCAGGGATCAAACTCCACAGGATCAAACGATAGTATAACACTTCCTTGTCGCATCAA
ACAGATTATCAACATGTGGCAGCGAATCGGCCAGGCGATGTACGCCCCGCCTATCCAGGGAGTAATACGG
TGCGTAAGCAACATAACGGGCCTTATACTTACGCGCGATGGAGGCAGCACTAATTCTACCACTGAGACGT
TCCGGCCTGGCGGTGGGGACATGCGAGACAACTGGCGGTCTGAGTTGTGGAAGTACAAAGTGGTTAAAAT
CGAACCCCTGGGTGTCGCCCCAACGAGATGTAAACGACGGGTAGTGGGAAGGAGGAGAAGGCGACGGGCG
GTCGGCATTGGGGCCGTTTTCTTGGGTTTTCTGGGGGCGGCTGGGAGCACTATGGGAGCAGCTAGTATGA
CCCTGACCGTACAGGCGAGGAACTACCTGTCCGGTATAGTGCAACAACAGTCAAACCTTCTTAGGGCTCC
TGAGGCGCAGCAACATCTCCTTAAGTTGACTGTCTGGGGCATAAAGCAACTCCAAGCGCGGGTTCTCGCG
GTGGAAAGATACCTTAGGGACCAACAACTTTTGGGGATGTGGGGTTGTTCAGGCAAACTCATCTGTTGCA
CTAACGTTCCTTGGAACTCCTCATGGTCTAACCGAAATCTCTCCGAGATCTGGGATAATATGACATGGTT
GCAGTGGGATAAGGAGATTAGCAATTACACTCAAATAATCTATGGGCTCCTGGAGGAAAGCCAGAATCAG
CAGGAGAAGAATGAACAGGATCTTCTGGCCCTTGATAAGTGGGCAAGTCTTTGGAATTGGTTCGACATTT
CAAATTGGCTTTGGTATATAAAGATATTTATAATGATTGTCGGGGGTTTGATAGGTTTGAGGATTGTGTT
TGCTGTGCTGTCTGTTATCCACAGGGTTAGGCAGGGGTATAGTCCGCTCTCTTTTCAAACCCATACCCCC
AACCCCAGGGGATTGGACCGACCCGAGCGGATTGAGGAGGAAGACGGTGAACAGGACCGGGGCAGAAGTA
CCCGCCTTGTTAGCGGGTTTCTGGCTCTGGCGTGGGACGACTTGCGGAGCCTTTGCCTCTTCTGCTACCA
TCGCCTCAGAGATTTTATCTTGATCGCTGCCAGAATAGTAGAATTGTTGGGCCACAGCTCCCTCAAAGGT
TTGAGACTTGGATGGGAAGGTCTTAAATACCTGTGGAATTTGCTGGCTTACTGGGGTAGGGAGCTGAAGA
TTTCTGCCATTAACTTGTTCGACACAATAGCTATTGCAGTTGCGGAGTGGACTGACAGAGTCATAGAAAT
AGGCCAAAGATTGTGTCGGGCGTTTCTCCACATTCCACGGCGGATTAGGCAAGGACTTGAACGGGCCCTC
CTTTAGTAACTCGAGGCCGGCAAGGCCGGATCCAGACATGATAAGATACATTGATGAGTTTGGACAAACC
ACAACTAGAATGCAGTGAAAAAAATGCTTTATTTGTGAAATTTGTGATGCTATTGCTTTATTTGTAACCA
TTATAAGCTGCAATAAACAAGTTAACAACAACAATTGCATTCATTTTATGTTTCAGGTTCAGGGGGAGGT
GTGGGAGGTTTTTTAAAGCAAGTAAAACCTCTACAAATGTGGTATGGCTGATTATGATCCGGCTGCCTCG
CGCGTTTCGGTGATGACGGTGAAAACCTCTGACACATGCAGCTCCCGGAGACGGTCACAGCTTGTCTGTA
AGCGGATGCCGGGAGCAGACAAGCCCGTCAGGGCGCGTCAGCGGGTGTTGGCGGGTGTCGGGGCGCAGCC
ATGAGGTCGACTCTAGAGGATCGATCCCCGCCCCGGACGAACTAAACCTGACTACGACATCTCTGCCCCT
TCTTCGCGGGGCAGTGCATGTAATCCCTTCAGTTGGTTGGTACAACTTGCCAACTGGGCCCTGTTCCACA
TGTGACACGGGGGGGGACCAAACACAAAGGGGTTCTCTGACTGTAGTTGACATCCTTATAAATGGATGTG
CACATTTGCCAACACTGAGTGGCTTTCATCCTGGAGCAGACTTTGCAGTCTGTGGACTGCAACACAACAT
TGCCTTTATGTGTAACTCTTGGCTGAAGCTCTTACACCAATGCTGGGGGACATGTACCTCCCAGGGGCCC
AGGAAGACTACGGGAGGCTACACCAACGTCAATCAGAGGGGCCTGTGTAGCTACCGATAAGCGGACCCTC
AAGAGGGCATTAGCAATAGTGTTTATAAGGCCCCCTTGTTAACCCTAAACGGGTAGCATATGCTTCCCGG
GTAGTAGTATATACTATCCAGACTAACCCTAATTCAATAGCATATGTTACCCAACGGGAAGCATATGCTA
TCGAATTAGGGTTAGTAAAAGGGTCCTAAGGAACAGCGATATCTCCCACCCCATGAGCTGTCACGGTTTT
ATTTACATGGGGTCAGGATTCCACGAGGGTAGTGAACCATTTTAGTCACAAGGGCAGTGGCTGAAGATCA
AGGAGCGGGCAGTGAACTCTCCTGAATCTTCGCCTGCTTCTTCATTCTCCTTCGTTTAGCTAATAGAATA
ACTGCTGAGTTGTGAACAGTAAGGTGTATGTGAGGTGCTCGAAAACAAGGTTTCAGGTGACGCCCCCAGA
ATAAAATTTGGACGGGGGGTTCAGTGGTGGCATTGTGCTATGACACCAATATAACCCTCACAAACCCCTT
GGGCAATAAATACTAGTGTAGGAATGAAACATTCTGAATATCTTTAACAATAGAAATCCATGGGGTGGGG
ACAAGCCGTAAAGACTGGATGTCCATCTCACACGAATTTATGGCTATGGGCAACACATAATCCTAGTGCA
ATATGATACTGGGGTTATTAAGATGTGTCCCAGGCAGGGACCAAGACAGGTGAACCATGTTGTTACACTC
TATTTGTAACAAGGGGAAAGAGAGTGGACGCCGACAGCAGCGGACTCCACTGGTTGTCTCTAACACCCCC
GAAAATTAAACGGGGCTCCACGCCAATGGGGCCCATAAACAAAGACAAGTGGCCACTCTTTTTTTTGAAA
TTGTGGAGTGGGGGCACGCGTCAGCCCCCACACGCCGCCCTGCGGTTTTGGACTGTAAAATAAGGGTGTA
ATAACTTGGCTGATTGTAACCCCGCTAACCACTGCGGTCAAACCACTTGCCCACAAAACCACTAATGGCA
CCCCGGGGAATACCTGCATAAGTAGGTGGGCGGGCCAAGATAGGGGCGCGATTGCTGCGATCTGGAGGAC
AAATTACACACACTTGCGCCTGAGCGCCAAGCACAGGGTTGTTGGTCCTCATATTCACGAGGTCGCTGAG
AGCACGGTGGGCTAATGTTGCCATGGGTAGCATATACTACCCAAATATCTGGATAGCATATGCTATCCTA
ATCTATATCTGGGTAGCATAGGCTATCCTAATCTATATCTGGGTAGCATATGCTATCCTAATCTATATCT
GGGTAGTATATGCTATCCTAATTTATATCTGGGTAGCATAGGCTATCCTAATCTATATCTGGGTAGCATA
TGCTATCCTAATCTATATCTGGGTAGTATATGCTATCCTAATCTGTATCCGGGTAGCATATGCTATCCTA
ATAGAGATTAGGGTAGTATATGCTATCCTAATTTATATCTGGGTAGCATATACTACCCAAATATCTGGAT
AGCATATGCTATCCTAATCTATATCTGGGTAGCATATGCTATCCTAATCTATATCTGGGTAGCATAGGCT
ATCCTAATCTATATCTGGGTAGCATATGCTATCCTAATCTATATCTGGGTAGTATATGCTATCCTAATTT
ATATCTGGGTAGCATAGGCTATCCTAATCTATATCTGGGTAGCATATGCTATCCTAATCTATATCTGGGT
AGTATATGCTATCCTAATCTGTATCCGGGTAGCATATGCTATCCTCATGCATATACAGTCAGCATATGAT
ACCCAGTAGTAGAGTGGGAGTGCTATCCTTTGCATATGCCGCCACCTCCCAAGGGGGCGTGAATTTTCGC
TGCTTGTCCTTTTCCTGCTGGTTGCTCCCATTCTTAGGTGAATTTAAGGAGGCCAGGCTAAAGCCGTCGC
ATGTCTGATTGCTCACCAGGTAAATGTCGCTAATGTTTTCCAACGCGAGAAGGTGTTGAGCGCGGAGCTG
AGTGACGTGACAACATGGGTATGCCCAATTGCCCCATGTTGGGAGGACGAAAATGGTGACAAGACAGATG
GCCAGAAATACACCAACAGCACGCATGATGTCTACTGGGGATTTATTCTTTAGTGCGGGGGAATACACGG
CTTTTAATACGATTGAGGGCGTCTCCTAACAAGTTACATCACTCCTGCCCTTCCTCACCCTCATCTCCAT
CACCTCCTTCATCTCCGTCATCTCCGTCATCACCCTCCGCGGCAGCCCCTTCCACCATAGGTGGAAACCA
GGGAGGCAAATCTACTCCATCGTCAAAGCTGCACACAGTCACCCTGATATTGCAGGTAGGAGCGGGCTTT
GTCATAACAAGGTCCTTAATCGCATCCTTCAAAACCTCAGCAAATATATGAGTTTGTAAAAAGACCATGA
AATAACAGACAATGGACTCCCTTAGCGGGCCAGGTTGTGGGCCGGGTCCAGGGGCCATTCCAAAGGGGAG
ACGACTCAATGGTGTAAGACGACATTGTGGAATAGCAAGGGCAGTTCCTCGCCTTAGGTTGTAAAGGGAG
GTCTTACTACCTCCATATACGAACACACCGGCGACCCAAGTTCCTTCGTCGGTAGTCCTTTCTACGTGAC
TCCTAGCCAGGAGAGCTCTTAAACCTTCTGCAATGTTCTCAAATTTCGGGTTGGAACCTCCTTGACCACG
ATGCTTTCCAAACCACCCTCCTTTTTTGCGCCTGCCTCCATCACCCTGACCCCGGGGTCCAGTGCTTGGG
CCTTCTCCTGGGTCATCTGCGGGGCCCTGCTCTATCGCTCCCGGGGGCACGTCAGGCTCACCATCTGGGC
CACCTTCTTGGTGGTATTCAAAATAATCGGCTTCCCCTACAGGGTGGAAAAATGGCCTTCTACCTGGAGG
GGGCCTGCGCGGTGGAGACCCGGATGATGATGACTGACTACTGGGACTCCTGGGCCTCTTTTCTCCACGT
CCACGACCTCTCCCCCTGGCTCTTTCACGACTTCCCCCCCTGGCTCTTTCACGTCCTCTACCCCGGCGGC
CTCCACTACCTCCTCGACCCCGGCCTCCACTACCTCCTCGACCCCGGCCTCCACTGCCTCCTCGACCCCG
GCCTCCA
